Addgene plasmid #201622: LENTICRISPR-SNRPA_sgRNA1
Purpose: CRISPR/Cas9-mediated gene knock-out
Depositing lab: Alexis Jourdain & Vamsi Mootha. Depositing organization: Broad Institute. Publication: Loss of LUC7L2 and U1 snRNP subunits shifts energy metabolism from glycolysis to OXPHOS. Jourdain AA, Begg BE, Mick E, Shah H, Calvo SE, Skinner OS, Sharma R, Blue SM, Yeo GW, Burge CB, Mootha VK. Mol Cell. 2021 May 6;81(9):1905-1919.e12. doi: 10.1016/j.molcel.2021.02.033. Epub 2021 Apr 13. PubMed 33852893.
Backbone
  Vector backbone: lentiCRISPR v2
  Backbone manufacturer: Feng Zhang, Addgene #52961
  Vector type: Lentiviral, CRISPR
  Selectable markers: Puromycin
Growth in bacteria
  Bacterial resistance: Ampicillin, 100 μg/mL
  Growth temperature: 37°C
  Growth strain: NEB Stable
  Copy number: High Copy
Gene/Insert
  Gene/Insert name: SNRPA
  gRNA/shRNA sequence: GAAGAAGGCTGTGCAAGGCGG
  Species: H. sapiens (human)
  Entrez Gene: SNRPA (a.k.a. Mud1, U1-A, U1A)
  Cloning method: Restriction Enzyme; 5′ cloning site BsmBI (unknown if destroyed); 3′ cloning site BsmBI (unknown if destroyed)
Terms and licenses: Academic/Nonprofit Terms; Industry Terms: Not Available to Industry
How to cite: LENTICRISPR-SNRPA_sgRNA1 was a gift from Alexis Jourdain & Vamsi Mootha (Addgene plasmid # 201622 ; http://n2t.net/addgene:201622 ; RRID:Addgene_201622)
