[The description below was written by a language model from this plasmid's Addgene catalogue record and pLannotate feature annotations shown in this document.]
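Description:
LENTICRISPR-SNRPA_sgRNA1 is a lentiviral, all-in-one CRISPR/Cas9 knock-out plasmid built on the lentiCRISPR v2 backbone and carrying a single guide RNA against human SNRPA (also known as U1A), a subunit of the U1 snRNP. The guide was inserted between BsmBI sites, placing it directly downstream of the human U6 RNA polymerase III promoter and upstream of the Streptococcus pyogenes gRNA scaffold. A separate Pol II cassette follows, in which the EF-1α core promoter drives Cas9 and, further downstream in the same unit, a puromycin N-acetyltransferase sequence that provides the puromycin selection listed for transduced cells. The linker between Cas9 and the puromycin marker is not annotated in the feature table. A WPRE sits after this cassette to enhance transcript expression.

The viral framework is HIV-1 derived: a CMV enhancer/promoter placed ahead of a truncated 5' LTR drives genomic RNA production in packaging cells, followed by the Ψ packaging signal with a gag fragment, the RRE for Rev-dependent nuclear export, and the cPPT/CTS. The 3' LTR carries the ΔU3 deletion, making the integrated provirus self-inactivating, and is followed by a bGH polyadenylation signal. Outside the viral region, the plasmid has a high-copy ColE1/pUC-type origin and AmpR for propagation and ampicillin selection in E. coli, an f1 origin, and an SV40/EM7-driven BleoR cassette with an SV40 poly(A) signal. The full sequence record is about 13 kb. The construct is intended for Cas9-mediated disruption of SNRPA in human cells, and the associated work examined how loss of U1 snRNP subunits affects the balance between glycolysis and oxidative phosphorylation.
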