Features (pLannotate 1.2.2; 33 found; start..end, strand, type, name):
    217..397     +  LTR            5' LTR (truncated): truncated 5' long terminal repeat (LTR) from HIV-1
    444..569     +  misc_feature   HIV-1 Ψ: packaging signal of human immunodeficiency virus type 1
    553..916     +  CDS            HIV-1 gag (fragment): gag protein from human immunodeficiency virus 1; gag
   1062..1295    +  misc_feature   RRE: The Rev response element (RRE) of HIV-1 allows for Rev-dependent mRNA export from the nucleus to the cytoplasm.
   1672..1772    +  CDS            Rev (fragment): human immunodeficiency virus 1 (HIV-1) Rev protein; rev; enhances nuclear export of unspliced and incompletely spliced viral mRNAs
   1822..1939    +  misc_feature   cPPT/CTS: central polypurine tract and central termination sequence of HIV-1
   1990..2230    +  promoter       U6 promoter: RNA polymerase III promoter for human U6 snRNA
   2260..2335    +  misc_RNA       gRNA scaffold: guide RNA scaffold for the Streptococcus pyogenes CRISPR/Cas9 system
   2353..2371    +  CDS            small t antigen (fragment): SV40 (simian virus 40) small t antigen
   2397..2608    +  promoter       EF-1α core promoter: core promoter for human elongation factor EF-1α
   2633..6736    +  CDS            Cas9: Cas9 (Csn1) endonuclease from the Streptococcus pyogenes Type II CRISPR/Cas system generates RNA-guided double strand breaks in DNA
   6874..7471    +  CDS            PuroR (fragment): puromycin N-acetyltransferase; pac from Streptomyces; confers resistance to puromycin
   7487..8075    +  misc_feature   WPRE: woodchuck hepatitis virus posttranscriptional regulatory element
   8126..8145    +  misc_feature   cPPT/CTS (fragment): central polypurine tract and central termination sequence of HIV-1
   8147..8380    +  LTR            3' LTR (ΔU3): self-inactivating 3' long terminal repeat (LTR) from HIV-1
   8412..8636    +  polyA_signal   bGH poly(A) signal: bovine growth hormone polyadenylation signal
   8640..8661    +  promoter       SV40 promoter (fragment): SV40 enhancer and early promoter
   8682..9110    +  rep_origin     f1 ori (sequence partly withheld): f1 bacteriophage origin of replication; arrow indicates direction of (+) strand synthesis
   9124..9453    +  promoter       SV40 promoter: SV40 enhancer and early promoter
   9501..9548    +  promoter       EM7 promoter: synthetic bacterial promoter&nbsp
   9567..9941    +  CDS            BleoR: antibiotic-binding protein; Sh ble from Streptoalloteichus hindustanus; confers resistance to bleomycin, phleomycin, and Zeocin™
   9951..10076   +  CDS            ble (fragment): BLE_KLEPN - Experimental evidence at protein level: Swiss-Prot protein existence level 1. Binding protein with a strong affinity to the bleomycin family of antibiotics. Binds to CL990; an antimitotic-antibiotic compound. From Klebsiella pneumoniae.
  10071..10192   +  polyA_signal   SV40 poly(A) signal: SV40 polyadenylation signal
  10263..10285   -  protein_bind   lac operator (fragment): The lac repressor binds to the lac operator to inhibit transcription in E. coli. This inhibition can be relieved by adding lactose or isopropyl-β-D-thiogalactopyranoside (IPTG). lac repressor encoded by lacI
  10289..10319   -  promoter       lac promoter: promoter for the E. coli lac operon
  10334..10355   -  protein_bind   CAP binding site: CAP binding activates transcription in the presence of cAMP. E. coli catabolite activator protein
  10368..10460   -  CDS            lacI (fragment): lac repressor; lacI; The lac repressor binds to the lac operator to inhibit transcription in E. coli. This inhibition can be relieved by adding lactose or isopropyl-β-D-thiogalactopyranoside (IPTG).
  10643..11231   -  rep_origin     ori: high-copy-number ColE1/pMB1/pBR322/pUC origin of replication
  11402..12262   -  CDS            AmpR: β-lactamase; bla; confers resistance to ampicillin, carbenicillin, and related antibiotics
  12263..12367   -  promoter       AmpR promoter: bla
  12426..12478   -  misc_feature   bom (fragment): basis of mobility region from pBR322
  12633..13012   +  enhancer       CMV enhancer: human cytomegalovirus immediate early enhancer
  13013..199     +  promoter       CMV promoter (across the origin): human cytomegalovirus (CMV) immediate early promoter
>Addgene plasmid #201622 | LENTICRISPR-SNRPA_sgRNA1 | addgene full sequence | sequence record 396614 | Addgene NGS Result
TGATGCGGTTTTGGCAGTACATCAATGGGCGTGGATAGCGGTTTGACTCACGGGGATTTCCAAGTCTCCA
CCCCATTGACGTCAATGGGAGTTTGTTTTGGCACCAAAATCAACGGGACTTTCCAAAATGTCGTAACAAC
TCCGCCCCATTGACGCAAATGGGCGGTAGGCGTGTACGGTGGGAGGTCTATATAAGCAGCGCGTTTTGCC
TGTACTGGGTCTCTCTGGTTAGACCAGATCTGAGCCTGGGAGCTCTCTGGCTAACTAGGGAACCCACTGC
TTAAGCCTCAATAAAGCTTGCCTTGAGTGCTTCAAGTAGTGTGTGCCCGTCTGTTGTGTGACTCTGGTAA
CTAGAGATCCCTCAGACCCTTTTAGTCAGTGTGGAAAATCTCTAGCAGTGGCGCCCGAACAGGGACTTGA
AAGCGAAAGGGAAACCAGAGGAGCTCTCTCGACGCAGGACTCGGCTTGCTGAAGCGCGCACGGCAAGAGG
CGAGGGGCGGCGACTGGTGAGTACGCCAAAAATTTTGACTAGCGGAGGCTAGAAGGAGAGAGATGGGTGC
GAGAGCGTCAGTATTAAGCGGGGGAGAATTAGATCGCGATGGGAAAAAATTCGGTTAAGGCCAGGGGGAA
AGAAAAAATATAAATTAAAACATATAGTATGGGCAAGCAGGGAGCTAGAACGATTCGCAGTTAATCCTGG
CCTGTTAGAAACATCAGAAGGCTGTAGACAAATACTGGGACAGCTACAACCATCCCTTCAGACAGGATCA
GAAGAACTTAGATCATTATATAATACAGTAGCAACCCTCTATTGTGTGCATCAAAGGATAGAGATAAAAG
ACACCAAGGAAGCTTTAGACAAGATAGAGGAAGAGCAAAACAAAAGTAAGACCACCGCACAGCAAGCGGC
CGCTGATCTTCAGACCTGGAGGAGGAGATATGAGGGACAATTGGAGAAGTGAATTATATAAATATAAAGT
AGTAAAAATTGAACCATTAGGAGTAGCACCCACCAAGGCAAAGAGAAGAGTGGTGCAGAGAGAAAAAAGA
GCAGTGGGAATAGGAGCTTTGTTCCTTGGGTTCTTGGGAGCAGCAGGAAGCACTATGGGCGCAGCGTCAA
TGACGCTGACGGTACAGGCCAGACAATTATTGTCTGGTATAGTGCAGCAGCAGAACAATTTGCTGAGGGC
TATTGAGGCGCAACAGCATCTGTTGCAACTCACAGTCTGGGGCATCAAGCAGCTCCAGGCAAGAATCCTG
GCTGTGGAAAGATACCTAAAGGATCAACAGCTCCTGGGGATTTGGGGTTGCTCTGGAAAACTCATTTGCA
CCACTGCTGTGCCTTGGAATGCTAGTTGGAGTAATAAATCTCTGGAACAGATTTGGAATCACACGACCTG
GATGGAGTGGGACAGAGAAATTAACAATTACACAAGCTTAATACACTCCTTAATTGAAGAATCGCAAAAC
CAGCAAGAAAAGAATGAACAAGAATTATTGGAATTAGATAAATGGGCAAGTTTGTGGAATTGGTTTAACA
TAACAAATTGGCTGTGGTATATAAAATTATTCATAATGATAGTAGGAGGCTTGGTAGGTTTAAGAATAGT
TTTTGCTGTACTTTCTATAGTGAATAGAGTTAGGCAGGGATATTCACCATTATCGTTTCAGACCCACCTC
CCAACCCCGAGGGGACCCGACAGGCCCGAAGGAATAGAAGAAGAAGGTGGAGAGAGAGACAGAGACAGAT
CCATTCGATTAGTGAACGGATCGGCACTGCGTGCGCCAATTCTGCAGACAAATGGCAGTATTCATCCACA
ATTTTAAAAGAAAAGGGGGGATTGGGGGGTACAGTGCAGGGGAAAGAATAGTAGACATAATAGCAACAGA
CATACAAACTAAAGAATTACAAAAACAAATTACAAAAATTCAAAATTTTCGGGTTTATTACAGGGACAGC
AGAGATCCAGTTTGGTTAATTAAGGTACCGAGGGCCTATTTCCCATGATTCCTTCATATTTGCATATACG
ATACAAGGCTGTTAGAGAGATAATTAGAATTAATTTGACTGTAAACACAAAGATATTAGTACAAAATACG
TGACGTAGAAAGTAATAATTTCTTGGGTAGTTTGCAGTTTTAAAATTATGTTTTAAAATGGACTATCATA
TGCTTACCGTAACTTGAAAGTATTTCGATTTCTTGGCTTTATATATCTTGTGGAAAGGACGAAACACCGA
AGAAGGCTGTGCAAGGCGGGTTTTAGAGCTAGAAATAGCAAGTTAAAATAAGGCTAGTCCGTTATCAACT
TGAAAAAGTGGCACCGAGTCGGTGCTTTTTTGAATTCGCTAGCTAGGTCTTGAAAGGAGTGGGAATTGGC
TCCGGTGCCCGTCAGTGGGCAGAGCGCACATCGCCCACAGTCCCCGAGAAGTTGGGGGGAGGGGTCGGCA
ATTGATCCGGTGCCTAGAGAAGGTGGCGCGGGGTAAACTGGGAAAGTGATGTCGTGTACTGGCTCCGCCT
TTTTCCCGAGGGTGGGGGAGAACCGTATATAAGTGCAGTAGTCGCCGTGAACGTTCTTTTTCGCAACGGG
TTTGCCGCCAGAACACAGGACCGGTTCTAGAGCGCTGCCACCATGGACAAGAAGTACAGCATCGGCCTGG
ACATCGGCACCAACTCTGTGGGCTGGGCCGTGATCACCGACGAGTACAAGGTGCCCAGCAAGAAATTCAA
GGTGCTGGGCAACACCGACCGGCACAGCATCAAGAAGAACCTGATCGGAGCCCTGCTGTTCGACAGCGGC
GAAACAGCCGAGGCCACCCGGCTGAAGAGAACCGCCAGAAGAAGATACACCAGACGGAAGAACCGGATCT
GCTATCTGCAAGAGATCTTCAGCAACGAGATGGCCAAGGTGGACGACAGCTTCTTCCACAGACTGGAAGA
GTCCTTCCTGGTGGAAGAGGATAAGAAGCACGAGCGGCACCCCATCTTCGGCAACATCGTGGACGAGGTG
GCCTACCACGAGAAGTACCCCACCATCTACCACCTGAGAAAGAAACTGGTGGACAGCACCGACAAGGCCG
ACCTGCGGCTGATCTATCTGGCCCTGGCCCACATGATCAAGTTCCGGGGCCACTTCCTGATCGAGGGCGA
CCTGAACCCCGACAACAGCGACGTGGACAAGCTGTTCATCCAGCTGGTGCAGACCTACAACCAGCTGTTC
GAGGAAAACCCCATCAACGCCAGCGGCGTGGACGCCAAGGCCATCCTGTCTGCCAGACTGAGCAAGAGCA
GACGGCTGGAAAATCTGATCGCCCAGCTGCCCGGCGAGAAGAAGAATGGCCTGTTCGGAAACCTGATTGC
CCTGAGCCTGGGCCTGACCCCCAACTTCAAGAGCAACTTCGACCTGGCCGAGGATGCCAAACTGCAGCTG
AGCAAGGACACCTACGACGACGACCTGGACAACCTGCTGGCCCAGATCGGCGACCAGTACGCCGACCTGT
TTCTGGCCGCCAAGAACCTGTCCGACGCCATCCTGCTGAGCGACATCCTGAGAGTGAACACCGAGATCAC
CAAGGCCCCCCTGAGCGCCTCTATGATCAAGAGATACGACGAGCACCACCAGGACCTGACCCTGCTGAAA
GCTCTCGTGCGGCAGCAGCTGCCTGAGAAGTACAAAGAGATTTTCTTCGACCAGAGCAAGAACGGCTACG
CCGGCTACATTGACGGCGGAGCCAGCCAGGAAGAGTTCTACAAGTTCATCAAGCCCATCCTGGAAAAGAT
GGACGGCACCGAGGAACTGCTCGTGAAGCTGAACAGAGAGGACCTGCTGCGGAAGCAGCGGACCTTCGAC
AACGGCAGCATCCCCCACCAGATCCACCTGGGAGAGCTGCACGCCATTCTGCGGCGGCAGGAAGATTTTT
ACCCATTCCTGAAGGACAACCGGGAAAAGATCGAGAAGATCCTGACCTTCCGCATCCCCTACTACGTGGG
CCCTCTGGCCAGGGGAAACAGCAGATTCGCCTGGATGACCAGAAAGAGCGAGGAAACCATCACCCCCTGG
AACTTCGAGGAAGTGGTGGACAAGGGCGCTTCCGCCCAGAGCTTCATCGAGCGGATGACCAACTTCGATA
AGAACCTGCCCAACGAGAAGGTGCTGCCCAAGCACAGCCTGCTGTACGAGTACTTCACCGTGTATAACGA
GCTGACCAAAGTGAAATACGTGACCGAGGGAATGAGAAAGCCCGCCTTCCTGAGCGGCGAGCAGAAAAAG
GCCATCGTGGACCTGCTGTTCAAGACCAACCGGAAAGTGACCGTGAAGCAGCTGAAAGAGGACTACTTCA
AGAAAATCGAGTGCTTCGACTCCGTGGAAATCTCCGGCGTGGAAGATCGGTTCAACGCCTCCCTGGGCAC
ATACCACGATCTGCTGAAAATTATCAAGGACAAGGACTTCCTGGACAATGAGGAAAACGAGGACATTCTG
GAAGATATCGTGCTGACCCTGACACTGTTTGAGGACAGAGAGATGATCGAGGAACGGCTGAAAACCTATG
CCCACCTGTTCGACGACAAAGTGATGAAGCAGCTGAAGCGGCGGAGATACACCGGCTGGGGCAGGCTGAG
CCGGAAGCTGATCAACGGCATCCGGGACAAGCAGTCCGGCAAGACAATCCTGGATTTCCTGAAGTCCGAC
GGCTTCGCCAACAGAAACTTCATGCAGCTGATCCACGACGACAGCCTGACCTTTAAAGAGGACATCCAGA
AAGCCCAGGTGTCCGGCCAGGGCGATAGCCTGCACGAGCACATTGCCAATCTGGCCGGCAGCCCCGCCAT
TAAGAAGGGCATCCTGCAGACAGTGAAGGTGGTGGACGAGCTCGTGAAAGTGATGGGCCGGCACAAGCCC
GAGAACATCGTGATCGAAATGGCCAGAGAGAACCAGACCACCCAGAAGGGACAGAAGAACAGCCGCGAGA
GAATGAAGCGGATCGAAGAGGGCATCAAAGAGCTGGGCAGCCAGATCCTGAAAGAACACCCCGTGGAAAA
CACCCAGCTGCAGAACGAGAAGCTGTACCTGTACTACCTGCAGAATGGGCGGGATATGTACGTGGACCAG
GAACTGGACATCAACCGGCTGTCCGACTACGATGTGGACCATATCGTGCCTCAGAGCTTTCTGAAGGACG
ACTCCATCGACAACAAGGTGCTGACCAGAAGCGACAAGAACCGGGGCAAGAGCGACAACGTGCCCTCCGA
AGAGGTCGTGAAGAAGATGAAGAACTACTGGCGGCAGCTGCTGAACGCCAAGCTGATTACCCAGAGAAAG
TTCGACAATCTGACCAAGGCCGAGAGAGGCGGCCTGAGCGAACTGGATAAGGCCGGCTTCATCAAGAGAC
AGCTGGTGGAAACCCGGCAGATCACAAAGCACGTGGCACAGATCCTGGACTCCCGGATGAACACTAAGTA
CGACGAGAATGACAAGCTGATCCGGGAAGTGAAAGTGATCACCCTGAAGTCCAAGCTGGTGTCCGATTTC
CGGAAGGATTTCCAGTTTTACAAAGTGCGCGAGATCAACAACTACCACCACGCCCACGACGCCTACCTGA
ACGCCGTCGTGGGAACCGCCCTGATCAAAAAGTACCCTAAGCTGGAAAGCGAGTTCGTGTACGGCGACTA
CAAGGTGTACGACGTGCGGAAGATGATCGCCAAGAGCGAGCAGGAAATCGGCAAGGCTACCGCCAAGTAC
TTCTTCTACAGCAACATCATGAACTTTTTCAAGACCGAGATTACCCTGGCCAACGGCGAGATCCGGAAGC
GGCCTCTGATCGAGACAAACGGCGAAACCGGGGAGATCGTGTGGGATAAGGGCCGGGATTTTGCCACCGT
GCGGAAAGTGCTGAGCATGCCCCAAGTGAATATCGTGAAAAAGACCGAGGTGCAGACAGGCGGCTTCAGC
AAAGAGTCTATCCTGCCCAAGAGGAACAGCGATAAGCTGATCGCCAGAAAGAAGGACTGGGACCCTAAGA
AGTACGGCGGCTTCGACAGCCCCACCGTGGCCTATTCTGTGCTGGTGGTGGCCAAAGTGGAAAAGGGCAA
GTCCAAGAAACTGAAGAGTGTGAAAGAGCTGCTGGGGATCACCATCATGGAAAGAAGCAGCTTCGAGAAG
AATCCCATCGACTTTCTGGAAGCCAAGGGCTACAAAGAAGTGAAAAAGGACCTGATCATCAAGCTGCCTA
AGTACTCCCTGTTCGAGCTGGAAAACGGCCGGAAGAGAATGCTGGCCTCTGCCGGCGAACTGCAGAAGGG
AAACGAACTGGCCCTGCCCTCCAAATATGTGAACTTCCTGTACCTGGCCAGCCACTATGAGAAGCTGAAG
GGCTCCCCCGAGGATAATGAGCAGAAACAGCTGTTTGTGGAACAGCACAAGCACTACCTGGACGAGATCA
TCGAGCAGATCAGCGAGTTCTCCAAGAGAGTGATCCTGGCCGACGCTAATCTGGACAAAGTGCTGTCCGC
CTACAACAAGCACCGGGATAAGCCCATCAGAGAGCAGGCCGAGAATATCATCCACCTGTTTACCCTGACC
AATCTGGGAGCCCCTGCCGCCTTCAAGTACTTTGACACCACCATCGACCGGAAGAGGTACACCAGCACCA
AAGAGGTGCTGGACGCCACCCTGATCCACCAGAGCATCACCGGCCTGTACGAGACACGGATCGACCTGTC
TCAGCTGGGAGGCGACAAGCGACCTGCCGCCACAAAGAAGGCTGGACAGGCTAAGAAGAAGAAAGATTAC
AAAGACGATGACGATAAGGGATCCGGCGCAACAAACTTCTCTCTGCTGAAACAAGCCGGAGATGTCGAAG
AGAATCCTGGACCGACCGAGTACAAGCCCACGGTGCGCCTCGCCACCCGCGACGACGTCCCCAGGGCCGT
ACGCACCCTCGCCGCCGCGTTCGCCGACTACCCCGCCACGCGCCACACCGTCGATCCGGACCGCCACATC
GAGCGGGTCACCGAGCTGCAAGAACTCTTCCTCACGCGCGTCGGGCTCGACATCGGCAAGGTGTGGGTCG
CGGACGACGGCGCCGCGGTGGCGGTCTGGACCACGCCGGAGAGCGTCGAAGCGGGGGCGGTGTTCGCCGA
GATCGGCCCGCGCATGGCCGAGTTGAGCGGTTCCCGGCTGGCCGCGCAGCAACAGATGGAAGGCCTCCTG
GCGCCGCACCGGCCCAAGGAGCCCGCGTGGTTCCTGGCCACCGTCGGAGTCTCGCCCGACCACCAGGGCA
AGGGTCTGGGCAGCGCCGTCGTGCTCCCCGGAGTGGAGGCGGCCGAGCGCGCCGGGGTGCCCGCCTTCCT
GGAGACCTCCGCGCCCCGCAACCTCCCCTTCTACGAGCGGCTCGGCTTCACCGTCACCGCCGACGTCGAG
GTGCCCGAAGGACCGCGCACCTGGTGCATGACCCGCAAGCCCGGTGCCTGAACGCGTTAAGTCGACAATC
AACCTCTGGATTACAAAATTTGTGAAAGATTGACTGGTATTCTTAACTATGTTGCTCCTTTTACGCTATG
TGGATACGCTGCTTTAATGCCTTTGTATCATGCTATTGCTTCCCGTATGGCTTTCATTTTCTCCTCCTTG
TATAAATCCTGGTTGCTGTCTCTTTATGAGGAGTTGTGGCCCGTTGTCAGGCAACGTGGCGTGGTGTGCA
CTGTGTTTGCTGACGCAACCCCCACTGGTTGGGGCATTGCCACCACCTGTCAGCTCCTTTCCGGGACTTT
CGCTTTCCCCCTCCCTATTGCCACGGCGGAACTCATCGCCGCCTGCCTTGCCCGCTGCTGGACAGGGGCT
CGGCTGTTGGGCACTGACAATTCCGTGGTGTTGTCGGGGAAATCATCGTCCTTTCCTTGGCTGCTCGCCT
GTGTTGCCACCTGGATTCTGCGCGGGACGTCCTTCTGCTACGTCCCTTCGGCCCTCAATCCAGCGGACCT
TCCTTCCCGCGGCCTGCTGCCGGCTCTGCGGCCTCTTCCGCGTCTTCGCCTTCGCCCTCAGACGAGTCGG
ATCTCCCTTTGGGCCGCCTCCCCGCGTCGACTTTAAGACCAATGACTTACAAGGCAGCTGTAGATCTTAG
CCACTTTTTAAAAGAAAAGGGGGGACTGGAAGGGCTAATTCACTCCCAACGAAGACAAGATCTGCTTTTT
GCTTGTACTGGGTCTCTCTGGTTAGACCAGATCTGAGCCTGGGAGCTCTCTGGCTAACTAGGGAACCCAC
TGCTTAAGCCTCAATAAAGCTTGCCTTGAGTGCTTCAAGTAGTGTGTGCCCGTCTGTTGTGTGACTCTGG
TAACTAGAGATCCCTCAGACCCTTTTAGTCAGTGTGGAAAATCTCTAGCAGGGCCCGTTTAAACCCGCTG
ATCAGCCTCGACTGTGCCTTCTAGTTGCCAGCCATCTGTTGTTTGCCCCTCCCCCGTGCCTTCCTTGACC
CTGGAAGGTGCCACTCCCACTGTCCTTTCCTAATAAAATGAGGAAATTGCATCGCATTGTCTGAGTAGGT
GTCATTCTATTCTGGGGGGTGGGGTGGGGCAGGACAGCAAGGGGGAGGATTGGGAAGACAATAGCAGGCA
TGCTGGGGATGCGGTGGGCTCTATGGCTTCTGAGGCGGAAAGAACCAGCTGGGGCTCTAGGGGGTATCCC
C
[124 nt withheld, positions 8682-8805]
C
[91 nt withheld, positions 8807-8897]
A
[49 nt withheld, positions 8899-8947]
CCTTTGACGTTGGAGTCCACGTTCTTT
[37 nt withheld, positions 8975-9011]
ACCCTATCTCGGTCTATTCTTTTGATTTATAAGGGATTTTGCCGATTTCGGCCTATTGGTTAAAAAATGA
GCTGATTTAACAAAAATTTAACGCGAATTAATTCTGTGGAATGTGTGTCAGTTAGGGTGTGGAAAGTCCC
CAGGCTCCCCAGCAGGCAGAAGTATGCAAAGCATGCATCTCAATTAGTCAGCAACCAGGTGTGGAAAGTC
CCCAGGCTCCCCAGCAGGCAGAAGTATGCAAAGCATGCATCTCAATTAGTCAGCAACCATAGTCCCGCCC
CTAACTCCGCCCATCCCGCCCCTAACTCCGCCCAGTTCCGCCCATTCTCCGCCCCATGGCTGACTAATTT
TTTTTATTTATGCAGAGGCCGAGGCCGCCTCTGCCTCTGAGCTATTCCAGAAGTAGTGAGGAGGCTTTTT
TGGAGGCCTAGGCTTTTGCAAAAAGCTCCCGGGAGCTTGTATATCCATTTTCGGATCTGATCAGCACGTG
TTGACAATTAATCATCGGCATAGTATATCGGCATAGTATAATACGACAAGGTGAGGAACTAAACCATGGC
CAAGTTGACCAGTGCCGTTCCGGTGCTCACCGCGCGCGACGTCGCCGGAGCGGTCGAGTTCTGGACCGAC
CGGCTCGGGTTCTCCCGGGACTTCGTGGAGGACGACTTCGCCGGTGTGGTCCGGGACGACGTGACCCTGT
TCATCAGCGCGGTCCAGGACCAGGTGGTGCCGGACAACACCCTGGCCTGGGTGTGGGTGCGCGGCCTGGA
CGAGCTGTACGCCGAGTGGTCGGAGGTCGTGTCCACGAACTTCCGGGACGCCTCCGGGCCGGCCATGACC
GAGATCGGCGAGCAGCCGTGGGGGCGGGAGTTCGCCCTGCGCGACCCGGCCGGCAACTGCGTGCACTTCG
TGGCCGAGGAGCAGGACTGACACGTGCTACGAGATTTCGATTCCACCGCCGCCTTCTATGAAAGGTTGGG
CTTCGGAATCGTTTTCCGGGACGCCGGCTGGATGATCCTCCAGCGCGGGGATCTCATGCTGGAGTTCTTC
GCCCACCCCAACTTGTTTATTGCAGCTTATAATGGTTACAAATAAAGCAATAGCATCACAAATTTCACAA
ATAAAGCATTTTTTTCACTGCATTCTAGTTGTGGTTTGTCCAAACTCATCAATGTATCTTATCATGTCTG
TATACCGTCGACCTCTAGCTAGAGCTTGGCGTAATCATGGTCATAGCTGTTTCCTGTGTGAAATTGTTAT
CCGCTCACAATTCCACACAACATACGAGCCGGAAGCATAAAGTGTAAAGCCTGGGGTGCCTAATGAGTGA
GCTAACTCACATTAATTGCGTTGCGCTCACTGCCCGCTTTCCAGTCGGGAAACCTGTCGTGCCAGCTGCA
TTAATGAATCGGCCAACGCGCGGGGAGAGGCGGTTTGCGTATTGGGCGCTCTTCCGCTTCCTCGCTCACT
GACTCGCTGCGCTCGGTCGTTCGGCTGCGGCGAGCGGTATCAGCTCACTCAAAGGCGGTAATACGGTTAT
CCACAGAATCAGGGGATAACGCAGGAAAGAACATGTGAGCAAAAGGCCAGCAAAAGGCCAGGAACCGTAA
AAAGGCCGCGTTGCTGGCGTTTTTCCATAGGCTCCGCCCCCCTGACGAGCATCACAAAAATCGACGCTCA
AGTCAGAGGTGGCGAAACCCGACAGGACTATAAAGATACCAGGCGTTTCCCCCTGGAAGCTCCCTCGTGC
GCTCTCCTGTTCCGACCCTGCCGCTTACCGGATACCTGTCCGCCTTTCTCCCTTCGGGAAGCGTGGCGCT
TTCTCATAGCTCACGCTGTAGGTATCTCAGTTCGGTGTAGGTCGTTCGCTCCAAGCTGGGCTGTGTGCAC
GAACCCCCCGTTCAGCCCGACCGCTGCGCCTTATCCGGTAACTATCGTCTTGAGTCCAACCCGGTAAGAC
ACGACTTATCGCCACTGGCAGCAGCCACTGGTAACAGGATTAGCAGAGCGAGGTATGTAGGCGGTGCTAC
AGAGTTCTTGAAGTGGTGGCCTAACTACGGCTACACTAGAAGAACAGTATTTGGTATCTGCGCTCTGCTG
AAGCCAGTTACCTTCGGAAAAAGAGTTGGTAGCTCTTGATCCGGCAAACAAACCACCGCTGGTAGCGGTG
GTTTTTTTGTTTGCAAGCAGCAGATTACGCGCAGAAAAAAAGGATCTCAAGAAGATCCTTTGATCTTTTC
TACGGGGTCTGACGCTCAGTGGAACGAAAACTCACGTTAAGGGATTTTGGTCATGAGATTATCAAAAAGG
ATCTTCACCTAGATCCTTTTAAATTAAAAATGAAGTTTTAAATCAATCTAAAGTATATATGAGTAAACTT
GGTCTGACAGTTACCAATGCTTAATCAGTGAGGCACCTATCTCAGCGATCTGTCTATTTCGTTCATCCAT
AGTTGCCTGACTCCCCGTCGTGTAGATAACTACGATACGGGAGGGCTTACCATCTGGCCCCAGTGCTGCA
ATGATACCGCGAGACCCACGCTCACCGGCTCCAGATTTATCAGCAATAAACCAGCCAGCCGGAAGGGCCG
AGCGCAGAAGTGGTCCTGCAACTTTATCCGCCTCCATCCAGTCTATTAATTGTTGCCGGGAAGCTAGAGT
AAGTAGTTCGCCAGTTAATAGTTTGCGCAACGTTGTTGCCATTGCTACAGGCATCGTGGTGTCACGCTCG
TCGTTTGGTATGGCTTCATTCAGCTCCGGTTCCCAACGATCAAGGCGAGTTACATGATCCCCCATGTTGT
GCAAAAAAGCGGTTAGCTCCTTCGGTCCTCCGATCGTTGTCAGAAGTAAGTTGGCCGCAGTGTTATCACT
CATGGTTATGGCAGCACTGCATAATTCTCTTACTGTCATGCCATCCGTAAGATGCTTTTCTGTGACTGGT
GAGTACTCAACCAAGTCATTCTGAGAATAGTGTATGCGGCGACCGAGTTGCTCTTGCCCGGCGTCAATAC
GGGATAATACCGCGCCACATAGCAGAACTTTAAAAGTGCTCATCATTGGAAAACGTTCTTCGGGGCGAAA
ACTCTCAAGGATCTTACCGCTGTTGAGATCCAGTTCGATGTAACCCACTCGTGCACCCAACTGATCTTCA
GCATCTTTTACTTTCACCAGCGTTTCTGGGTGAGCAAAAACAGGAAGGCAAAATGCCGCAAAAAAGGGAA
TAAGGGCGACACGGAAATGTTGAATACTCATACTCTTCCTTTTTCAATATTATTGAAGCATTTATCAGGG
TTATTGTCTCATGAGCGGATACATATTTGAATGTATTTAGAAAAATAAACAAATAGGGGTTCCGCGCACA
TTTCCCCGAAAAGTGCCACCTGACGTCGACGGATCGGGAGATCTCCCGATCCCCTATGGTGCACTCTCAG
TACAATCTGCTCTGATGCCGCATAGTTAAGCCAGTATCTGCTCCCTGCTTGTGTGTTGGAGGTCGCTGAG
TAGTGCGCGAGCAAAATTTAAGCTACAACAAGGCAAGGCTTGACCGACAATTGCATGAAGAATCTGCTTA
GGGTTAGGCGTTTTGCGCTGCTTCGCGATGTACGGGCCAGATATACGCGTTGACATTGATTATTGACTAG
TTATTAATAGTAATCAATTACGGGGTCATTAGTTCATAGCCCATATATGGAGTTCCGCGTTACATAACTT
ACGGTAAATGGCCCGCCTGGCTGACCGCCCAACGACCCCCGCCCATTGACGTCAATAATGACGTATGTTC
CCATAGTAACGCCAATAGGGACTTTCCATTGACGTCAATGGGTGGAGTATTTACGGTAAACTGCCCACTT
GGCAGTACATCAAGTGTATCATATGCCAAGTACGCCCCCTATTGACGTCAATGACGGTAAATGGCCCGCC
TGGCATTATGCCCAGTACATGACCTTATGGGACTTTCCTACTTGGCAGTACATCTACGTATTAGTCATCG
CTATTACCATGG
